Addgene plasmid #111859: His-ZZ-TEV-BICDR1
Purpose: Full length BICDR1 for expression in Sf9 cells. 8xHis-ZZ N-terminal tag, TEV site to cleave 8x-His-ZZ.
Depositing lab: Andrew Carter. Depositing organization: MRC Laboratory of Molecular Biology. Publication: Cryo-EM shows how dynactin recruits two dyneins for faster movement. Urnavicius L, Lau CK, Elshenawy MM, Morales-Rios E, Motz C, Yildiz A, Carter AP. Nature. 2018 Feb 7;554(7691):202-206. doi: 10.1038/nature25462. PubMed 29420470.
Backbone
  Vector backbone: pOmnibac
  Backbone size w/o insert (bp): 4517
  Total vector size (bp): 6792
  Vector type: Insect Expression
Growth in bacteria
  Bacterial resistance: Gentamicin, 10 μg/mL
  Growth temperature: 37°C
  Growth strain: DH5alpha
  Copy number: High Copy
Gene/Insert
  Gene/Insert name: BICDR1
  Species: M. musculus (mouse)
  Insert size (bp): 2275
  Entrez Gene: Bicdl1 (a.k.a. 2210403N09Rik, BICDR-1, Ccdc64)
  Tag / fusion protein: ZZ (N terminal on insert); TEV site (N terminal on insert); His-tag (N terminal on backbone)
Terms and licenses: Academic/Nonprofit Terms; Industry Terms: Not Available to Industry
Depositor comments: Please note that there are some discrepancies between Addgene's quality control sequence and the depositor's sequence. The depositor noted that these discrepancies do NOT affect plasmid function.
How to cite: His-ZZ-TEV-BICDR1 was a gift from Andrew Carter (Addgene plasmid # 111859 ; http://n2t.net/addgene:111859 ; RRID:Addgene_111859)
