[The description below was written by a language model from this plasmid's Addgene catalogue record and pLannotate feature annotations shown in this document.]
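Description:
His-ZZ-TEV-BICDR1 is a baculovirus transfer plasmid built on the pOmnibac backbone for producing full-length mouse BICDR1 (gene Bicdl1, also called Ccdc64) in Sf9 insect cells. In bacteria it is maintained at high copy from a ColE1/pUC-type origin and selected with gentamicin, through an aacC1 acetyltransferase gene driven by the class 1 integron Pc promoter.

The expression cassette uses the polyhedrin promoter of Autographa californica nucleopolyhedrovirus, a very strong late viral promoter, and ends with an SV40 polyadenylation signal. The open reading frame begins with a histidine tag (8xHis according to the depositor), followed by two IgG-binding units of Staphylococcus aureus protein A that together form the ZZ tag, then a TEV protease recognition site immediately upstream of the BICDR1 coding sequence. This allows capture on nickel or IgG resin and release of essentially untagged protein by TEV cleavage.

The cassette and the gentamicin marker lie between the Tn7L and Tn7R ends, so they can be transposed into a bacmid. The plasmid also carries the lef2/ORF603 and ORF1629 baculovirus recombination regions, which permit homologous recombination with viral DNA as an alternative route to recombinant virus. A single loxP site upstream of the promoter allows Cre-mediated fusion with other plasmids. Short annotated hits to SV40 large T antigen, SET1 and capTEV appear to be annotation by-products of the terminator region and the TEV site rather than functional parts.

BICDR1 is a regulator of Rab6 secretory vesicle transport, and the associated publication concerns cryo-EM of dynein–dynactin complexes. The depositor's and repository's sequences differ by a few bases, which the depositor says does not affect function.
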