Features (pLannotate 1.2.2; 17 found; start..end, strand, type, name):
     92..625     -  CDS            GmR: gentamycin acetyltransferase; aacC1; confers resistance to gentamycin
    814..842     -  promoter       Pc promoter: intI1 (promoter lies within the coding sequence); class 1 integron promoter
    913..946     +  protein_bind   loxP: Cre-mediated recombination occurs in the 8-bp core sequence (GCATACAT). Cre recombinase
   1023..1114    +  promoter       polyhedrin promoter: polh from Autographa californica; promoter for the baculovirus polyhedrin gene
   1181..1201    +  CDS            7xHis: 6xHis affinity tag
   1247..1420    +  CDS            ProtA: IgG-binding unit of Staphylococcus aureus protein A
   1424..1594    +  CDS            ProtA: IgG-binding unit of Staphylococcus aureus protein A
   1693..1713    +  CDS            capTEV™ (fragment): composite tag for in vivo biotinylation, TEV protease cleavage, and 6xHis tagging
   1715..3442    +  CDS            Bicdl1: BICL1_MOUSE - Also known as Bicdr1, Ccdc64. Experimental evidence at protein level: Swiss-Prot protein existence level 1. Component of secretory vesicle machinery in developing neurons that acts as a regulator of neurite outgrowth. Regulates the secretory vesicle transport by controlling the accumulation of Rab6- containing secretory vesicles in the pericentrosomal region restricting anterograde secretory transport during the early phase of neuronal differentiation, thereby inhibiting neuritogenesis. From Mus musculus (Mouse).
   3470..3553    +  CDS            large T antigen (fragment): large T antigen from SV40 (simian virus 40)
   3576..3710    +  polyA_signal   SV40 poly(A) signal: SV40 polyadenylation signal
   3739..3788    +  CDS            SET1 (fragment): solubility-enhancement tag derived from T7 phage gene 10B
   3831..3996    -  mobile_element Tn7L: mini-Tn7 element (left end of the Tn7 transposon) Tn7
   4003..4708    +  misc_recomb    baculovirus recombination region (ORF1629): contains part of ORF1629
   4898..5486    +  rep_origin     ori: high-copy-number ColE1/pMB1/pBR322/pUC origin of replication
   5738..6565    +  misc_recomb    baculovirus recombination region (lef2/ORF603): contains ORF603 and part of lef2
   6594..25      -  mobile_element Tn7R (across the origin): mini-Tn7 element (right end of the Tn7 transposon) Tn7
>Addgene plasmid #111859 | His-ZZ-TEV-BICDR1 | depositor full sequence | sequence record 210415 | His-ZZ-TEV-BICDR1 sequence 6792 bps
CCAAGGGCATGTAAAGACTATATTCGCGGCGTTGTGACAATTTACCGAACAACTCCGCGGCCGGGAAGCC
GATCTCGGCTTGAACGAATTGTTAGGTGGCGGTACTTGGGTCGATATCAAAGTGCATCACTTCTTCCCGT
ATGCCCAACTTTGTATAGAGAGCCACTGCGGGATCGTCACCGTAATCTGCTTGCACGTAGATCACATAAG
CACCAAGCGCGTTGGCCTCATGCTTGAGGAGATTGATGAGCGCGGTGGCAATGCCCTGCCTCCGGTGCTC
GCCGGAGACTGCGAGATCATAGATATAGATCTCACTACGCGGCTGCTCAAACTTGGGCAGAACGTAAGCC
GCGAGAGCGCCAACAACCGCTTCTTGGTCGAAGGCAGCAAGCGCGATGAATGTCTTACTACGGAGCAAGT
TCCCGAGGTAATCGGAGTCCGGCTGATGTTGGGAGTAGGTGGCTACGTCTCCGAACTCACGACCGAAAAG
ATCAAGAGCAGCCCGCATGGATTTGACTTGGTCAGGGCCGAGCCTACATGTGCGAATGATGCCCATACTT
GAGCCACCTAACTTTGTTTTAGGGCGACTGCCCTGCTGCGTAACATCGTTGCTGCTGCGTAACATCGTTG
CTGCTCCATAACATCAAACATCGACCCACGGCGTAACGCGCTTGCTGCTTGGATGCCCGAGGCATAGACT
GTACAAAAAAACAGTCATAACAAGCCATGAAAACCGCCACTGCGCCGTTACCACCGCTGCGTTCGGTCAA
GGTTCTGGACCAGTTGCGTGAGCGCATACGCTACTTGCATTACAGTTTACGAACCGAACAGGCTTATGTC
AACTGGGTTCGTGCCTTCATCCGTTTCCACGGTGTGCGTCACCCGGCAACCTTGGGCAGCAGCGAAGTCG
CCATAACTTCGTATAGCATACATTATACGAAGTTATCTGTAACTATAACGGTCCTAAGGTAGCGAGTTTA
AACACTAGTATCGATTCGCGACCTACTCCGGAATATTAATAGATCATGGAGATAATTAAAATGATAACCA
TCTCGCAAATAAATAAGTATTTTACTGTTTTCGTAACAGTTTTGTAATAAAAAAACCTATAAATATTCCG
GATTATTCATACCGTCCCACCATCGGGCGCGGATCTCGGTCCGAAACCATGTCGTACTACCATCACCATC
ACCATCACCATCACGGTTCTATGTGCATGGCAGGCCTTGCGCAACACGATGAAGCCGTGGACAACAAATT
CAACAAAGAACAACAAAACGCGTTCTATGAGATCTTACATTTACCTAACTTAAACGAAGAACAACGAAAC
GCCTTCATCCAAAGTTTAAAAGATGACCCAAGCCAAAGCGCTAACCTTTTAGCAGAAGCTAAAAAGCTAA
ATGATGCTCAGGCGCCGAAAGTAGACAACAAATTCAACAAAGAACAACAAAACGCGTTCTATGAGATCTT
ACATTTACCTAACTTAAACGAAGAACAACGAAACGCCTTCATCCAAAGTTTAAAAGATGACCCAAGCCAA
AGCGCTAACCTTTTAGCAGAAGCTAAAAAGCTAAATGATGCTCAGGCGCCGAAAGTAGACGCAAATTCCG
CGGGGAAGTCAACCGATTATGATATTCCAACTACTGCTAGCGAGAACCTATATTTCCAGGGAGATTATGA
TATCCCTACGACTGAGAATCTTTATTTTCAGGGCTCCGCCTTCTGCCTGGGCTTGGCCGGCCGAGCTTCA
GCACCCGCCGAGCCGGACAGCGCCTGCTGCATGGAGCTGCCCGCTGGGGCCGGGGACGCAGTCCGGAGTC
CCGCCACTGCTGCCGCCCTCGTCTCCTTCCCCGGAGGTCCCGGGGAACTGGAACTGGCCTTAGAGGAGGA
GCTGGCGTTGCTGGCGGCCGGGGAGCGGTCGTCCGAGCCCGGCGAGCATCCTCAGGCGGAGCCGGAGTCT
CCGGTTGAGGGGCACGGGCCGCCGCTGCCGCCGCCGCCTACCCAGGATCCCGAGCTGCTGTCGGTGATCC
GCCAGAAGGAGAAGGATCTGGTGTTGGCGGCCCGACTAGGCAAGGCGCTGCTCGAGAGGAACCAGGACAT
GAGCCGGCAGTACGAGCAGATGCACAAGGAGCTGACGGACAAGCTAGAGCACCTAGAACAAGAGAAACAT
GAACTGAGAAGGCGATTCGAGAATCGAGAAGGGGAGTGGGAAGGACGGGTGTCTGAGCTGGAGACGGACG
TGAAGCAGCTACAGGATGAGTTGGAGAGGCAGCAGCTCCACCTTCGGGAAGCAGACCGAGAAAAAACACG
AGCTGTCCAGGAACTGTCAGAACAGAACCAGAGGCTGCTGGACCAACTCAGCAGGGCATCTGAAGTTGAG
AGACAGCTCTCCATGCAGGTCCATGCTCTCAAAGAAGACTTCCGGGAGAAAAATTCCTCCACCAACCAGC
ATATCATCCGGCTGGAGAGTCTGCAGGCCGAGATCAAGATGCTGTCAGATCGAAAACGGGAGCTGGAGCA
TCGGCTCAGCGCCACCTTGGAGGAGAATGACCTGCTTCAAGGGACTGTGGAGGAGCTGCAGGACCGGGTG
CTGATCCTAGAAAGGCAGGGCCATGACAAAGACCTACAGCTGCACCAAAGCCAGCTGGAGCTCCAGGAGG
TGCGGCTGTCCTACCGGCAGCTGCAGGGCAAGGTGGAGGAACTCACGGAGGAGAGGAGTTTGCAGAGCTC
GGCTGCGACCAGCACGTCCCTGCTGTCAGAGATCGAGCAGAGCATGGAGGCCGAGGAGCTGGAGCAGGAG
AGAGAGCAGCTGAGGCTGCAGCTCTGGGAAGCCTACTGCCAGGTTCGATATCTCTGCTCACACCTCCGAG
GGAATGACAGTGCCGACTCAGCCGTATCCACAGACTCCTCCATGGACGAGTCCTCGGAGACCTCGTCGGC
CAAGGACGTGCCTGCCGGCAGCCTGCGCACTGCCCTCAACGATCTCAAGAGGCTGATACAGAGCATCGTG
GACGGTGTGGAGCCCACGGTGACACTGCTGAGCGTGGAGATGACCGCACTGAAGGAGGAAAGGGACCGAC
TCAGAGTGACCTCTGAGGACAAGGAGCCAAAGGAGCAGCTTCAGAAGGCCATCAGGGACCGGGACGAGGC
CATTGCCAAGAAGAACGCTGTGGAGCTGGAACTCGCCAAGTGCAAGATGGATATGATGTCTCTGAACAGC
CAGCTACTGGATGCCATTCAGCAAAAACTGAACCTCTCTCAGCAGCTGGAGGCTTGGCAGGATGACATGC
ACAGGGTCATTGACAGGCAGCTGATGGACACGCACCTGAAGGAACAGAGCCGGCCTGCTGCTGCTGCCTT
CCCTAGGGGCCACGGCGTAGGGCGGGGGCAGGAACCCAGCACCGCAGATGGCAAACGGCTCTTCTCCTTC
TTCAGGAAGATTTAATGAGCTTGTCGAGAAGTACTAGAGGATCATAATCAGCCATACCACATTTGTAGAG
GTTTTACTTGCTTTAAAAAACCTCCCACACCTCCCCCTGAACCTGAAACATAAAATGAATGCAATTGTTG
TTGTTAACTTGTTTATTGCAGCTTATAATGGTTACAAATAAAGCAATAGCATCACAAATTTCACAAATAA
AGCATTTTTTTCACTGCATTCTAGTTGTGGTTTGTCCAAACTCATCAATGTATCTTATCATGTCTGGATC
TGATCACTGCTTGAGCCTAGAAGATCCGGCTGCTAACAAAGCCCGAAAGGAAGCTGAGTTGGCTGCTGCC
ACCGCTGAGCAATAACTATCATAACCCCTAGGGTATACCCATCTAATTGGAACCAGATAAGTGAAATCTA
GTTCCAAACTATTTTGTCATTTTTAATTTTCGTATTAGCTTACGACGCTACACCCAGTTCCCATCTATTT
TGTCACTCTTCCCTAAATAATCCTTAAAAACTCCATTTCCACCCCTCCCAGTTCCCAACTATTTTGTCCG
CCCACAACCGGTGGAGGAAATTCTCCTTGAAGTTTCCCTGGTGTTCAAAGTAAAGGAGTTTGCACCAGAC
GCACCTCTGTTCACTGGTCCGGCGTATTAAAACACGATACATTGTTATTAGTACATTTATTAAGCGCTAG
ATTCTGTGCGTTGTTGATTTACAGACAATTGTTGTACGTATTTTAATAATTCATTAAATTTATAATCTTT
AGGGTGGTATGTTAGAGCGAAAATCAAATGATTTTCAGCGTCTTTATATCTGAATTTAAATATTAAATCC
TCAATAGATTTGTAAAATAGGTTTCGATTAGTTTCAAACAAGGGTTGTTTTTCCGAACCGATGGCTGGAC
TATCTAATGGATTTTCGCTCAACGCCACAAAACTTGCCAAATCTTGTAGCAGCAATCTAGCTTTGTCGAT
ATTCGTTTGTGTTTTGTTTTGTAATAAAGGTTCGACGTCGTTCAAAATATTATGCGCTTTTGTATTTCTT
TCATCACTGTCGTTAGTGTACAATTGACTCGACGTAAACACGTTAAATAGAGCTTGGACATATTTAACAT
CGGGCGTGTTAGCTTTATTAGGCCGATTATCGTCGTCGTCCCAACCCTCGTCGTTAGAAGTTGCTTCCGA
AGACGATTTTGCCATAGCCACACGACGCCTATTAATTGTGTCGGCTAACACGTCCGCGATCAAATTTGTA
GTTGAGCTTTTTGGAATTACCGGTTGACTTGGGTCAACTGTCAGACCAAGTTTACTCATATATACTTTAG
ATTGATTTAAAACTTCATTTTTAATTTAAAAGGATCTAGGTGAAGATCCTTTTTGATAATCTCATGACCA
AAATCCCTTAACGTGAGTTTTCGTTCCACTGAGCGTCAGACCCCGTAGAAAAGATCAAAGGATCTTCTTG
AGATCCTTTTTTTCTGCGCGTAATCTGCTGCTTGCAAACAAAAAAACCACCGCTACCAGCGGTGGTTTGT
TTGCCGGATCAAGAGCTACCAACTCTTTTTCCGAAGGTAACTGGCTTCAGCAGAGCGCAGATACCAAATA
CTGTTCTTCTAGTGTAGCCGTAGTTAGGCCACCACTTCAAGAACTCTGTAGCACCGCCTACATACCTCGC
TCTGCTAATCCTGTTACCAGTGGCTGCTGCCAGTGGCGATAAGTCGTGTCTTACCGGGTTGGACTCAAGA
CGATAGTTACCGGATAAGGCGCAGCGGTCGGGCTGAACGGGGGGTTCGTGCACACAGCCCAGCTTGGAGC
GAACGACCTACACCGAACTGAGATACCTACAGCGTGAGCTATGAGAAAGCGCCACGCTTCCCGAAGGGAG
AAAGGCGGACAGGTATCCGGTAAGCGGCAGGGTCGGAACAGGAGAGCGCACGAGGGAGCTTCCAGGGGGA
AACGCCTGGTATCTTTATAGTCCTGTCGGGTTTCGCCACCTCTGACTTGAGCGTCGATTTTTGTGATGCT
CGTCAGGGGGGCGGAGCCTATGGAAAAACGCCAGCAACGCGGCCTTTTTACGGTTCCTGGCCTTTTGCTG
GCCTTTTGCTCACATGTTCTTTCCTGCGTTATCCCCTGATTGACTTGGGTCGCTCTTCCTGTGGATGCGC
AGGTATGTACAGGAAGAGGTTTATACTAAACTGTTACATTGCAAACGTGGTTTCGTGTGCCAAGTGTGAA
AACCGATGTTTAATCAAGGCTCTGACGCATTTCTACAACCACGACTCTAAGTGTGTGGGTGAAGTCATGC
ATCTTTTAATCAAATCCCAAGATGTGTATAAACCACCAAACTGCCAAAAAATGAAAACTGTCGACAAGCT
CTGTCCGTTTGCTGGCAACTGCAAGGGTCTCAATCCTATTTGTAATTATTGAATAATAAAACAATTATAA
ATGTCAAATTTGTTTTTTATTAACGATACAAACCAAACGCAACAAGAACATTTGTAGTATTATCTATAAT
TGAAAACGCGTAGTTATAATCGCTGAGGTAATATTTAAAATCATTTTCAAATGATTCACAGTTAATTTGC
GACAATATAATTTTATTTTCACATAAACTAGACGCCTTGTCGTCTTCTTCTTCGTATTCCTTCTCTTTTT
CATTTTTCTCTTCATAAAAATTAACATAGTTATTATCGTATCCATATATGTATCTATCGTATAGAGTAAA
TTTTTTGTTGTCATAAATATATATGTCTTTTTTAATGGGGTGTATAGTACCGCTGCGCATAGTTTTTCTG
TAATTTACAACAGTGCTATTTTCTGGTAGTTCTTCGGAGTGTGTTGCTTTAATTATTAAATTTATATAAT
CAATGAATTTGGGATCGTCGGTTTTGTACAATATGTTGCCGGCATAGTACGCAGCTTCTTCTAGTTCAAT
TACACCATTTTTTAGCAGCACCGGATTAACATAACTTTCCAAAATGTTGTACGAACCGTTAAACAAAAAC
AGTTCACCTCCCTTTTCTATACTATTGTCTGCGAGCAGTTGTTTGTTGTTAAAAATAACAGCCATTGTAA
TGAGACGCACAAACTAATATCACAAACTGGAAATGTCTATCAATATATAGTTGCTGATTGCGCAGATGCC
CTGCGTAAGCGGGTGTGGGCGGACAATAAAGTCTTAAACTGAACAAAATAGATCTAAACTATGACAATAA
AGTCTTAAACTAGACAGAATAGTTGTAAACTGAAATCAGTCCAGTTATGCTGTGAAAAAGCATACTGGAC
TTTTGTTATGGCTAAAGCAAACTCTTCATTTTCTGAAGTGCAAATTGCCCGTCGTATTAAAGAGGGGCGT
GG
