Features (pLannotate 1.2.2; 18 found; start..end, strand, type, name):
     92..625     -  CDS            GmR: gentamycin acetyltransferase; aacC1; confers resistance to gentamycin
    814..842     -  promoter       Pc promoter: intI1 (promoter lies within the coding sequence); class 1 integron promoter
    913..946     +  protein_bind   loxP: Cre-mediated recombination occurs in the 8-bp core sequence (GCATACAT). Cre recombinase
   1023..1114    +  promoter       polyhedrin promoter: polh from Autographa californica; promoter for the baculovirus polyhedrin gene
   1181..1201    +  CDS            7xHis: 6xHis affinity tag
   1247..1420    +  CDS            ProtA: IgG-binding unit of Staphylococcus aureus protein A
   1424..1594    +  CDS            ProtA: IgG-binding unit of Staphylococcus aureus protein A
   1693..1713    +  CDS            capTEV™ (fragment): composite tag for in vivo biotinylation, TEV protease cleavage, and 6xHis tagging
   1715..3442    +  CDS            Bicdl1: BICL1_MOUSE - Also known as Bicdr1, Ccdc64. Experimental evidence at protein level: Swiss-Prot protein existence level 1. Component of secretory vesicle machinery in developing neurons that acts as a regulator of neurite outgrowth. Regulates the secretory vesicle transport by controlling the accumulation of Rab6- containing secretory vesicles in the pericentrosomal region restricting anterograde secretory transport during the early phase of neuronal differentiation, thereby inhibiting neuritogenesis. From Mus musculus (Mouse).
   3470..3553    +  CDS            large T antigen (fragment): large T antigen from SV40 (simian virus 40)
   3576..3710    +  polyA_signal   SV40 poly(A) signal: SV40 polyadenylation signal
   3739..3788    +  CDS            SET1 (fragment): solubility-enhancement tag derived from T7 phage gene 10B
   3831..3996    -  mobile_element Tn7L: mini-Tn7 element (left end of the Tn7 transposon) Tn7
   4003..4708    +  misc_recomb    baculovirus recombination region (ORF1629): contains part of ORF1629
   4898..5486    +  rep_origin     ori: high-copy-number ColE1/pMB1/pBR322/pUC origin of replication
   5602..5742    +  CDS            LEF-2 (fragment): LEF2_NPVAC - Experimental evidence at protein level: Swiss-Prot protein existence level 1. Plays an essential role in viral DNA replication. Does not seem to participate in the initiation step but is rather important for the amplification of DNA. Also required for expression from the vp39 and polh promoters. From Autographa californica nuclear polyhedrosis virus (AcMNPV).
   5742..6569    +  misc_recomb    baculovirus recombination region (lef2/ORF603): contains ORF603 and part of lef2
   6598..25      -  mobile_element Tn7R (across the origin): mini-Tn7 element (right end of the Tn7 transposon) Tn7
>Addgene plasmid #111859 | His-ZZ-TEV-BICDR1 | addgene full sequence | sequence record 215338 | Addgene NGS Result
CCAAGGGCATGTAAAGACTATATTCGCGGCGTTGTGACAATTTACCGAACAACTCCGCGGCCGGGAAGCC
GATCTCGGCTTGAACGAATTGTTAGGTGGCGGTACTTGGGTCGATATCAAAGTGCATCACTTCTTCCCGT
ATGCCCAACTTTGTATAGAGAGCCACTGCGGGATCGTCACCGTAATCTGCTTGCACGTAGATCACATAAG
CACCAAGCGCGTTGGCCTCATGCTTGAGGAGATTGATGAGCGCGGTGGCAATGCCCTGCCTCCGGTGCTC
GCCGGAGACTGCGAGATCATAGATATAGATCTCACTACGCGGCTGCTCAAACTTGGGCAGAACGTAAGCC
GCGAGAGCGCCAACAACCGCTTCTTGGTCGAAGGCAGCAAGCGCGATGAATGTCTTACTACGGAGCAAGT
TCCCGAGGTAATCGGAGTCCGGCTGATGTTGGGAGTAGGTGGCTACGTCTCCGAACTCACGACCGAAAAG
ATCAAGAGCAGCCCGCATGGATTTGACTTGGTCAGGGCCGAGCCTACATGTGCGAATGATGCCCATACTT
GAGCCACCTAACTTTGTTTTAGGGCGACTGCCCTGCTGCGTAACATCGTTGCTGCTGCGTAACATCGTTG
CTGCTCCATAACATCAAACATCGACCCACGGCGTAACGCGCTTGCTGCTTGGATGCCCGAGGCATAGACT
GTACAAAAAAACAGTCATAACAAGCCATGAAAACCGCCACTGCGCCGTTACCACCGCTGCGTTCGGTCAA
GGTTCTGGACCAGTTGCGTGAGCGCATACGCTACTTGCATTACAGTTTACGAACCGAACAGGCTTATGTC
AACTGGGTTCGTGCCTTCATCCGTTTCCACGGTGTGCGTCACCCGGCAACCTTGGGCAGCAGCGAAGTCG
CCATAACTTCGTATAGCATACATTATACGAAGTTATCTGTAACTATAACGGTCCTAAGGTAGCGAGTTTA
AACACTAGTATCGATTCGCGACCTACTCCGGAATATTAATAGATCATGGAGATAATTAAAATGATAACCA
TCTCGCAAATAAATAAGTATTTTACTGTTTTCGTAACAGTTTTGTAATAAAAAAACCTATAAATATTCCG
GATTATTCATACCGTCCCACCATCGGGCGCGGATCTCGGTCCGAAACCATGTCGTACTACCATCACCATC
ACCATCACCATCACGGTTCTATGTGCATGGCAGGCCTTGCGCAACACGATGAAGCCGTGGACAACAAATT
CAACAAAGAACAACAAAACGCGTACTATGAGATCTTACATTTACCTAACTTAAACGAAGGACAACGAAAC
GCCTTCATCCAAAGTTTAAAAGATGACCCAAGCCAAAGCGCTAACCTTTTAGCAGAAGCTAAAAAGCTAA
ATGATGCTCAGGCGCCGAAAGTAGACAACAAATTCAACAAAGAACAACAAAACGCGTTCTATGAGATCTT
ACATTTACCTAACTTAAACGAAGAACAACGAAACGCCTTCATCCAAAGTTTAAAAGATGACCCAAGCCAA
AGCGCTAACCTTTTAGCAGAAGCTGAAAAGCTAAATGATGCTCAGGCGCCGAAAGTAGACGCAAATTCCG
CGGGGAAGTCAACCGATTATGATATTCCAACTACTGCTAGCGAGAACCTATATTTCCAGGGAGATTATGA
TATCCCTACGACTGAGAATCTTTATTTTCAGGGCTCCGCCTTCTGCCTGGGCTTGGCCGGCCGAGCTTCA
GCACCCGCCGAGCCGGACAGCGCCTGCTGCATGGAGCTGCCCGCTGGGGCCGGGGACGCAGTCCGGAGTC
CCGCCACTGCTGCCGCCCTCGTCTCCTTCCCCGGAGGTCCCGGGGAACTGGAACTGGCCTTAGAGGAGGA
GCTGGCGTTGCTGGCGGCCGGGGAGCGGTCGTCCGAGCCCGGCGAGCATCCTCAGGCGGAGCCGGAGTCT
CCGGTTGAGGGGCACGGGCCGCCGCTGCCGCCGCCGCCTACCCAGGATCCCGAGCTGCTGTCGGTGATCC
GCCAGAAGGAGAAGGATCTGGTGTTGGCGGCCCGACTAGGCAAGGCGCTGCTCGAGAGGAACCAGGACAT
GAGCCGGCAGTACGAGCAGATGCACAAGGAGCTGACGGACAAGCTAGAGCACCTAGAACAAGAGAAACAT
GAACTGAGAAGGCGATTCGAGAATCGAGAAGGGGAGTGGGAAGGACGGGTGTCTGAGCTGGAGACGGACG
TGAAGCAGCTACAGGATGAGTTGGAGAGGCAGCAGCTCCACCTTCGGGAAGCAGACCGAGAAAAAACACG
AGCTGTCCAGGAACTGTCAGAACAGAACCAGAGGCTGCTGGACCAACTCAGCAGGGCATCTGAAGTTGAG
AGACAGCTCTCCATGCAGGTCCATGCTCTCAAAGAAGACTTCCGGGAGAAAAATTCCTCCACCAACCAGC
ATATCATCCAGCTGGAGAGTCTGCAGGCCGAGATCAAGATGCTGTCAGATCGAAAACGGGAGCTGGAGCA
TCGGCTCAGCGCCACCTTGGAGGAGAATGACCTGCTTCAAGGGACTGTGGAGGAGCTGCAGGACCGGGTG
CTGATCCTAGAAAGGCAGGGCCATGACAAAGACCTACAGCTGCACCAAAGCCAGCTGGAGCTCCAGGAGG
TGCGGCTGTCCTACCGGCAGCTGCAGGGCAAGGTGGAGGAACTCACGGAGGAGAGGAGTTTGCAGAGCTC
GGCTGCGACCAGCACGTCCCTGCTGTCAGAGATCGAGCAGAGCATGGAGGCCGAGGAGCTGGAGCAGGAG
AGAGAGCAGCTGAGGCTGCAGCTCTGGGAAGCCTACTGCCAGGTTCGATATCTCTGCTCACACCTCCGAG
GGAATGACAGTGCCGACTCTGCCGTATCCACAGACTCCTCCATGGACGAGTCCTCGGAGACCTCGTCGGC
CAAGGACGTGCCTGCCGGCAGCCTGCGCACTGCCCTCAACGATCTCAAGAGGCTGATACAGAGCATCGTG
GACGGTGTGGAGCCCACGGTGACACTGCTGAGCGTGGAGATGACCGCACTGAAGGAGGAAAGGGACCGAC
TCAGAGTGACCTCTGAGGACAAGGAGCCAAAGGAGCAGCTTCAGAAGGCCATCAGGGACCGGGACGAGGC
CATTGCCAAGAAGAACGCTGTGGAGCTGGAACTCGCCAAGTGCAAGATGGATATGATGTCTCTGAACAGC
CAGCTACTGGATGCCATTCAGCAAAAACTGAACCTCTCTCAGCAGCTGGAGGCTTGGCAGGATGACATGC
ACAGGGTCATTGACAGGCAGCTGATGGACACGCACCTGAAGGAACAGAGCCGGCCTGCTGCTGCTGCCTT
CCCTAGGGGCCACGGCGTAGGGCGGGGGCAGGAACCCAGCACCGCAGATGGCAAACGGCTCTTCTCCTTC
TTCAGGAAGATTTAATGAGCTTGTCGAGAAGTACTAGAGGATCATAATCAGCCATACCACATTTGTAGAG
GTTTTACTTGCTTTAAAAAACCTCCCACACCTCCCCCTGAACCTGAAACATAAAATGAATGCAATTGTTG
TTGTTAACTTGTTTATTGCAGCTTATAATGGTTACAAATAAAGCAATAGCATCACAAATTTCACAAATAA
AGCATTTTTTTCACTGCATTCTAGTTGTGGTTTGTCCAAACTCATCAATGTATCTTATCATGTCTGGATC
TGATCACTGCTTGAGCCTAGAAGATCCGGCTGCTAACAAAGCCCGAAAGGAAGCTGAGTTGGCTGCTGCC
ACCGCTGAGCAATAACTATCATAACCCCTAGGGTATACCCATCTAATTGGAACCAGATAAGTGAAATCTA
GTTCCAAACTATTTTGTCATTTTTAATTTTCGTATTAGCTTACGACGCTACACCCAGTTCCCATCTATTT
TGTCACTCTTCCCTAAATAATCCTTAAAAACTCCATTTCCACCCCTCCCAGTTCCCAACTATTTTGTCCG
CCCACAACCGGTGGAGGAAATTCTCCTTGAAGTTTCCCTGGTGTTCAAAGTAAAGGAGTTTGCACCAGAC
GCACCTCTGTTCACTGGTCCGGCGTATTAAAACACGATACATTGTTATTAGTACATTTATTAAGCGCTAG
ATTCTGTGCGTTGTTGATTTACAGACAATTGTTGTACGTATTTTAATAATTCATTAAATTTATAATCTTT
AGGGTGGTATGTTAGAGCGAAAATCAAATGATTTTCAGCGTCTTTATATCTGAATTTAAATATTAAATCC
TCAATAGATTTGTAAAATAGGTTTCGATTAGTTTCAAACAAGGGTTGTTTTTCCGAACCGATGGCTGGAC
TATCTAATGGATTTTCGCTCAACGCCACAAAACTTGCCAAATCTTGTAGCAGCAATCTAGCTTTGTCGAT
ATTCGTTTGTGTTTTGTTTTGTAATAAAGGTTCGACGTCGTTCAAAATATTATGCGCTTTTGTATTTCTT
TCATCACTGTCGTTAGTGTACAATTGACTCGACGTAAACACGTTAAATAGAGCTTGGACATATTTAACAT
CGGGCGTGTTAGCTTTATTAGGCCGATTATCGTCGTCGTCCCAACCCTCGTCGTTAGAAGTTGCTTCCGA
AGACGATTTTGCCATAGCCACACGACGCCTATTAATTGTGTCGGCTAACACGTCCGCGATCAAATTTGTA
GTTGAGCTTTTTGGAATTACCGGTTGACTTGGGTCAACTGTCAGACCAAGTTTACTCATATATACTTTAG
ATTGATTTAAAACTTCATTTTTAATTTAAAAGGATCTAGGTGAAGATCCTTTTTGATAATCTCATGACCA
AAATCCCTTAACGTGAGTTTTCGTTCCACTGAGCGTCAGACCCCGTAGAAAAGATCAAAGGATCTTCTTG
AGATCCTTTTTTTCTGCGCGTAATCTGCTGCTTGCAAACAAAAAAACCACCGCTACCAGCGGTGGTTTGT
TTGCCGGATCAAGAGCTACCAACTCTTTTTCCGAAGGTAACTGGCTTCAGCAGAGCGCAGATACCAAATA
CTGTTCTTCTAGTGTAGCCGTAGTTAGGCCACCACTTCAAGAACTCTGTAGCACCGCCTACATACCTCGC
TCTGCTAATCCTGTTACCAGTGGCTGCTGCCAGTGGCGATAAGTCGTGTCTTACCGGGTTGGACTCAAGA
CGATAGTTACCGGATAAGGCGCAGCGGTCGGGCTGAACGGGGGGTTCGTGCACACAGCCCAGCTTGGAGC
GAACGACCTACACCGAACTGAGATACCTACAGCGTGAGCTATGAGAAAGCGCCACGCTTCCCGAAGGGAG
AAAGGCGGACAGGTATCCGGTAAGCGGCAGGGTCGGAACAGGAGAGCGCACGAGGGAGCTTCCAGGGGGA
AACGCCTGGTATCTTTATAGTCCTGTCGGGTTTCGCCACCTCTGACTTGAGCGTCGATTTTTGTGATGCT
CGTCAGGGGGGCGGAGCCTATGGAAAAACGCCAGCAACGCGGCCTTTTTACGGTTCCTGGCCTTTTGCTG
GCCTTTTGCTCACATGTTCTTTCCTGCGTTATCCCCTGATTGACTTGGGTCGCTCTTCCTGTGGATGCGC
AGGTATGTACAGGAAGAGGTTTATACTAAACTGTTACATTGCAAACGTGGTTTCGTGTGCCAAGTGTGAA
AACCGATGTTTAATCAAGGCTCTGACGCATTTCTACAACCACGACTCTAAGTGTGTGGGTGAAGTCATGC
ATGCATCTTTTAATCAAATCCCAAGATGTGTATAAACCACCAAACTGCCAAAAAATGAAAACTGTCGACA
AGCTCTGTCCGTTTGCTGGCAACTGCAAGGGTCTCAATCCTATTTGTAATTATTGAATAATAAAACAATT
ATAAATGTCAAATTTGTTTTTTATTAACGATACAAACCAAACGCAACAAGAACATTTGTAGTATTATCTA
TAATTGAAAACGCGTAGTTATAATCGCTGAGGTAATATTTAAAATCATTTTCAAATGATTCACAGTTAAT
TTGCGACAATATAATTTTATTTTCACATAAACTAGACGCCTTGTCGTCTTCTTCTTCGTATTCCTTCTCT
TTTTCATTTTTCTCTTCATAAAAATTAACATAGTTATTATCGTATCCATATATGTATCTATCGTATAGAG
TAAATTTTTTGTTGTCATAAATATATATGTCTTTTTTAATGGGGTGTATAGTACCGCTGCGCATAGTTTT
TCTGTAATTTACAACAGTGCTATTTTCTGGTAGTTCTTCGGAGTGTGTTGCTTTAATTATTAAATTTATA
TAATCAATGAATTTGGGATCGTCGGTTTTGTACAATATGTTGCCGGCATAGTACGCAGCTTCTTCTAGTT
CAATTACACCATTTTTTAGCAGCACCGGATTAACATAACTTTCCAAAATGTTGTACGAACCGTTAAACAA
AAACAGTTCACCTCCCTTTTCTATACTATTGTCTGCGAGCAGTTGTTTGTTGTTAAAAATAACAGCCATT
GTAATGAGACGCACAAACTAATATCACAAACTGGAAATGTCTATCAATATATAGTTGCTGATTGCGCAGA
TGCCCTGCGTAAGCGGGTGTGGGCGGACAATAAAGTCTTAAACTGAACAAAATAGATCTAAACTATGACA
ATAAAGTCTTAAACTAGACAGAATAGTTGTAAACTGAAATCAGTCCAGTTATGCTGTGAAAAAGCATACT
GGACTTTTGTTATGGCTAAAGCAAACTCTTCATTTTCTGAAGTGCAAATTGCCCGTCGTATTAAAGAGGG
GCGTGG
